>Addgene plasmid #147203 | pT7-EGFP-C1-HsNanos3_P | depositor full sequence | sequence record 289650 | Full Sequence
TAGTTATTAATAGTAATCAATTACGGGGTCATTAGTTCATAGCCCATATATGGAGTTCCGCGTTACATAA
CTTACGGTAAATGGCCCGCCTGGCTGACCGCCCAACGACCCCCGCCCATTGACGTCAATAATGACGTATG
TTCCCATAGTAACGCCAATAGGGACTTTCCATTGACGTCAATGGGTGGAGTATTTACGGTAAACTGCCCA
CTTGGCAGTACATCAAGTGTATCATATGCCAAGTACGCCCCCTATTGACGTCAATGACGGTAAATGGCCC
GCCTGGCATTATGCCCAGTACATGACCTTATGGGACTTTCCTACTTGGCAGTACATCTACGTATTAGTCA
TCGCTATTACCATGGTGATGCGGTTTTGGCAGTACATCAATGGGCGTGGATAGCGGTTTGACTCACGGGG
ATTTCCAAGTCTCCACCCCATTGACGTCAATGGGAGTTTGTTTTGGCACCAAAATCAACGGGACTTTCCA
AAATGTCGTAACAACTCCGCCCCATTGACGCAAATGGGCGGTAGGCGTGTACGGTGGGAGGTCTATATAA
GCAGAGCTCTCTGGCTAACTAGAGAACCCACTGCTTACTGGCTTATCGAAATTAATACGACTCACTATAG
GGAGACCCAAGCTCTAGCGCTACCGGTCGCCACCATGGTGAGCAAGGGCGAGGAGCTGTTCACCGGGGTG
GTGCCCATCCTGGTCGAGCTGGACGGCGACGTAAACGGCCACAAGTTCAGCGTGTCCGGCGAGGGCGAGG
GCGATGCCACCTACGGCAAGCTGACCCTGAAGTTCATCTGCACCACCGGCAAGCTGCCCGTGCCCTGGCC
CACCCTCGTGACCACCCTGACCTACGGCGTGCAGTGCTTCAGCCGCTACCCCGACCACATGAAGCAGCAC
GACTTCTTCAAGTCCGCCATGCCCGAAGGCTACGTCCAGGAGCGCACCATCTTCTTCAAGGACGACGGCA
ACTACAAGACCCGCGCCGAGGTGAAGTTCGAGGGCGACACCCTGGTGAACCGCATCGAGCTGAAGGGCAT
CGACTTCAAGGAGGACGGCAACATCCTGGGGCACAAGCTGGAGTACAACTACAACAGCCACAACGTCTAT
ATCATGGCCGACAAGCAGAAGAACGGCATCAAGGTGAACTTCAAGATCCGCCACAACATCGAGGACGGCA
GCGTGCAGCTCGCCGACCACTACCAGCAGAACACCCCCATCGGCGACGGCCCCGTGCTGCTGCCCGACAA
CCACTACCTGAGCACCCAGTCCGCCCTGAGCAAAGACCCCAACGAGAAGCGCGATCACATGGTCCTGCTG
GAGTTCGTGACCGCCGCCGGGATCACTCTCGGCATGGACGAGCTGTACAAGTCCGGACTCAGATCTCGAG
CTATGGGCACCTTCGACCTGTGGACCGACTATCTGGGACTGGCCCATCTCGTGCGGGCCCTGTCTGGAAA
AGAGGGCCCCGAGACAAGACTGAGCCCCCAGCCTGAGCCAGAGCCCATGCTGGAACCCGACCAGAAGCGG
AGCCTGGAAAGCTCTCCTGCCCCCGAGAGACTGTGCAGCTTCTGCAAGCACAACGGCGAGAGCCGGGCCA
TCTACCAGAGCCACGTGCTGAAGGATGAGGCCGGCAGAGTGCTGTGCCCCATCCTGAGAGACTACGTGTG
CCCTCAGTGCGGCGCCACCAGAGAGAGAGCCCACACCAGAAGATTCTGCCCCCTGACCGGCCAGGGCTAC
ACCAGCGTGTACAGCCACACCACCAGAAACAGCGCCGGCAAGAAACTCGTGCGGCCCGACAAGGCCAAGA
CCCAGGATACCGGACACAGAAGAGGCGGCGGAGGCGGAGCTGGCTTTAGAGGCGCCGGAAAGTCTGAGCC
CAGCCCCAGCTGTAGCCCCAGCATGAGCACCTAAGAATTCTGCAGTCGACGGTACCGCGGGCCCGGGATC
CACCGGATCTAGATAACTGATCATAATCAGCCATACCACATTTGTAGAGGTTTTACTTGCTTTAAAAAAC
CTCCCACACCTCCCCCTGAACCTGAAACATAAAATGAATGCAATTGTTGTTGTTAACTTGTTTATTGCAG
CTTATAATGGTTACAAATAAAGCAATAGCATCACAAATTTCACAAATAAAGCATTTTTTTCACTGCATTC
TAGTTGTGGTTTGTCCAAACTCATCAATGTATCTTAACGCGTAAATTGTAAGCGTTAATATTTTGTTAAA
ATTCGCGTTAAATTTTTGTTAAATCAGCTCATTTTTTAACCAATAGGCCGAAATCGGCAAAATCCCTTAT
AAATCAAAAGAATAGACCGAGATAGGGT
[37 nt withheld, positions 2339-2375]
AAAGAACGTGGACTCCAACGTCAAAGG
[49 nt withheld, positions 2403-2451]
T
[91 nt withheld, positions 2453-2543]
G
[124 nt withheld, positions 2545-2668]
CAGGTGGCACTTTTCGGGGAAATGTGCGCGGAACCCCTATTTGTTTATTTTTCTAAATACATTCAAATAT
GTATCCGCTCATGAGACAATAACCCTGATAAATGCTTCAATAATATTGAAAAAGGAAGAGTCCTGAGGCG
GAAAGAACCAGCTGTGGAATGTGTGTCAGTTAGGGTGTGGAAAGTCCCCAGGCTCCCCAGCAGGCAGAAG
TATGCAAAGCATGCATCTCAATTAGTCAGCAACCAGGTGTGGAAAGTCCCCAGGCTCCCCAGCAGGCAGA
AGTATGCAAAGCATGCATCTCAATTAGTCAGCAACCATAGTCCCGCCCCTAACTCCGCCCATCCCGCCCC
TAACTCCGCCCAGTTCCGCCCATTCTCCGCCCCATGGCTGACTAATTTTTTTTATTTATGCAGAGGCCGA
GGCCGCCTCGGCCTCTGAGCTATTCCAGAAGTAGTGAGGAGGCTTTTTTGGAGGCCTAGGCTTTTGCAAA
GATCGATCAAGAGACAGGATGAGGATCGTTTCGCATGATTGAACAAGATGGATTGCACGCAGGTTCTCCG
GCCGCTTGGGTGGAGAGGCTATTCGGCTATGACTGGGCACAACAGACAATCGGCTGCTCTGATGCCGCCG
TGTTCCGGCTGTCAGCGCAGGGGCGCCCGGTTCTTTTTGTCAAGACCGACCTGTCCGGTGCCCTGAATGA
ACTGCAAGACGAGGCAGCGCGGCTATCGTGGCTGGCCACGACGGGCGTTCCTTGCGCAGCTGTGCTCGAC
GTTGTCACTGAAGCGGGAAGGGACTGGCTGCTATTGGGCGAAGTGCCGGGGCAGGATCTCCTGTCATCTC
ACCTTGCTCCTGCCGAGAAAGTATCCATCATGGCTGATGCAATGCGGCGGCTGCATACGCTTGATCCGGC
TACCTGCCCATTCGACCACCAAGCGAAACATCGCATCGAGCGAGCACGTACTCGGATGGAAGCCGGTCTT
GTCGATCAGGATGATCTGGACGAAGAGCATCAGGGGCTCGCGCCAGCCGAACTGTTCGCCAGGCTCAAGG
CGAGCATGCCCGACGGCGAGGATCTCGTCGTGACCCATGGCGATGCCTGCTTGCCGAATATCATGGTGGA
AAATGGCCGCTTTTCTGGATTCATCGACTGTGGCCGGCTGGGTGTGGCGGACCGCTATCAGGACATAGCG
TTGGCTACCCGTGATATTGCTGAAGAGCTTGGCGGCGAATGGGCTGACCGCTTCCTCGTGCTTTACGGTA
TCGCCGCTCCCGATTCGCAGCGCATCGCCTTCTATCGCCTTCTTGACGAGTTCTTCTGAGCGGGACTCTG
GGGTTCGAAATGACCGACCAAGCGACGCCCAACCTGCCATCACGAGATTTCGATTCCACCGCCGCCTTCT
ATGAAAGGTTGGGCTTCGGAATCGTTTTCCGGGACGCCGGCTGGATGATCCTCCAGCGCGGGGATCTCAT
GCTGGAGTTCTTCGCCCACCCTAGGGGGAGGCTAACTGAAACACGGAAGGAGACAATACCGGAAGGAACC
CGCGCTATGACGGCAATAAAAAGACAGAATAAAACGCACGGTGTTGGGTCGTTTGTTCATAAACGCGGGG
TTCGGTCCCAGGGCTGGCACTCTGTCGATACCCCACCGAGACCCCATTGGGGCCAATACGCCCGCGTTTC
TTCCTTTTCCCCACCCCACCCCCCAAGTTCGGGTGAAGGCCCAGGGCTCGCAGCCAACGTCGGGGCGGCA
GGCCCTGCCATAGCCTCAGGTTACTCATATATACTTTAGATTGATTTAAAACTTCATTTTTAATTTAAAA
GGATCTAGGTGAAGATCCTTTTTGATAATCTCATGACCAAAATCCCTTAACGTGAGTTTTCGTTCCACTG
AGCGTCAGACCCCGTAGAAAAGATCAAAGGATCTTCTTGAGATCCTTTTTTTCTGCGCGTAATCTGCTGC
TTGCAAACAAAAAAACCACCGCTACCAGCGGTGGTTTGTTTGCCGGATCAAGAGCTACCAACTCTTTTTC
CGAAGGTAACTGGCTTCAGCAGAGCGCAGATACCAAATACTGTCCTTCTAGTGTAGCCGTAGTTAGGCCA
CCACTTCAAGAACTCTGTAGCACCGCCTACATACCTCGCTCTGCTAATCCTGTTACCAGTGGCTGCTGCC
AGTGGCGATAAGTCGTGTCTTACCGGGTTGGACTCAAGACGATAGTTACCGGATAAGGCGCAGCGGTCGG
GCTGAACGGGGGGTTCGTGCACACAGCCCAGCTTGGAGCGAACGACCTACACCGAACTGAGATACCTACA
GCGTGAGCTATGAGAAAGCGCCACGCTTCCCGAAGGGAGAAAGGCGGACAGGTATCCGGTAAGCGGCAGG
GTCGGAACAGGAGAGCGCACGAGGGAGCTTCCAGGGGGAAACGCCTGGTATCTTTATAGTCCTGTCGGGT
TTCGCCACCTCTGACTTGAGCGTCGATTTTTGTGATGCTCGTCAGGGGGGCGGAGCCTATGGAAAAACGC
CAGCAACGCGGCCTTTTTACGGTTCCTGGCCTTTTGCTGGCCTTTTGCTCACATGTTCTTTCCTGCGTTA
TCCCCTGATTCTGTGGATAACCGTATTACCGCCATGCAT
Features (pLannotate 1.2.2; 18 found; start..end, strand, type, name):
     61..364     +  enhancer       CMV enhancer: human cytomegalovirus immediate early enhancer
    365..568     +  promoter       CMV promoter: human cytomegalovirus (CMV) immediate early promoter
    564..597     +  LTR            5' LTR (truncated) (fragment): truncated 5' long terminal repeat (LTR) from HIV-1
    613..631     +  promoter       T7 promoter: promoter for bacteriophage T7 RNA polymerase
    665..1381    +  CDS            EGFP: EGFP is a basic (constitutively fluorescent) green fluorescent protein published in 1996, derived from Aequorea victoria. It is reported to be a rapidly-maturing weak dimer with moderate acid sensitivity.
   1382..1402    +  misc_feature   MCS (fragment): multiple cloning site
   1403..1921    +  CDS            NANOS3: NANO3_HUMAN - Also known as NOS3. Experimental evidence at protein level: Swiss-Prot protein existence level 1. Plays a role in the maintenance of the undifferentiated state of germ cells regulating the spermatogonia cell cycle and inducing a prolonged transit in G1 phase. Affects cell proliferation probably by repressing translation of specific mRNAs. Maintains the germ cell lineage by suppressing both Bax-dependent and -independent apoptotic pathways. Essential in the early stage embryo to protect the migrating primordial germ cells (PGCs) from apoptosis. From Homo sapiens (Human).
   1925..1961    +  misc_feature   MCS (fragment): multiple cloning site
   1978..2062    +  CDS            large T antigen (fragment): large T antigen from SV40 (simian virus 40)
   2085..2206    +  polyA_signal   SV40 poly(A) signal: SV40 polyadenylation signal
   2240..2668    -  rep_origin     f1 ori (sequence partly withheld): f1 bacteriophage origin of replication; arrow indicates direction of (+) strand synthesis
   2695..2799    +  promoter       AmpR promoter: bla
   2801..3158    +  promoter       SV40 promoter: SV40 enhancer and early promoter
   3193..3987    +  CDS            NeoR/KanR: aminoglycoside phosphotransferase from Tn5; aph(3')-II (or nptII); confers resistance to neomycin, kanamycin, and G418 (Geneticin®)
   4008..4160    +  CDS            ble (fragment): BLE_KLEPN - Experimental evidence at protein level: Swiss-Prot protein existence level 1. Binding protein with a strong affinity to the bleomycin family of antibiotics. Binds to CL990; an antimitotic-antibiotic compound. From Klebsiella pneumoniae.
   4219..4266    +  polyA_signal   HSV TK poly(A) signal: herpes simplex virus thymidine kinase polyadenylation signal (Cole and Stacy, 1985)
   4357..4373    -  polyA_signal   bGH poly(A) signal (fragment): bovine growth hormone polyadenylation signal
   4595..5183    +  rep_origin     ori: high-copy-number ColE1/pMB1/pBR322/pUC origin of replication
