[The description below was written by a language model from this plasmid's Addgene catalogue record and pLannotate feature annotations shown in this document.]
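Description:
pT7-EGFP-C1-HsNanos3_P is a 5.3 kb mammalian expression plasmid encoding human NANOS3 fused to the C-terminus of EGFP. The catalogue lists the backbone as unknown, but the name and the feature layout are consistent with an EGFP-C1-type vector carrying an added T7 promoter. It replicates in E. coli from a high-copy ColE1/pUC-type origin and is selected with kanamycin. It also carries an f1 origin. The single NeoR/KanR (Tn5 aminoglycoside phosphotransferase) gene sits behind tandem bacterial (AmpR/bla) and SV40 early promoters and is followed by an HSV TK polyadenylation signal. The same marker can therefore give kanamycin resistance in bacteria and G418 resistance in mammalian cells.

The expression cassette is driven by the CMV immediate early enhancer and promoter. A T7 promoter lies just upstream of the coding region and would allow transcription by T7 RNA polymerase, although the record does not describe such a use. The EGFP open reading frame runs through a short multiple cloning site fragment into the NANOS3 coding sequence, and the transcript ends at an SV40 poly(A) signal. According to the depositor, the insert is synthesized DNA, codon optimized for expression in human cells. Several small annotated fragments (truncated HIV-1 LTR, SV40 large T antigen, ble, bGH poly(A)) are probably partial sequence matches to backbone regions rather than functional elements.

The stated purpose is mammalian expression of HsNanos3. The associated publication concerns Nanos-mediated recruitment of the CCR4-NOT complex and translational repression. The GFP tag allows the fusion protein to be detected or localised in transfected cells. The depositor sequence may be theoretical rather than fully verified.
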