Addgene plasmid #147203: pT7-EGFP-C1-HsNanos3_P
Purpose: Mammalian Expression of HsNanos3
Depositing lab: Elisa Izaurralde. Depositing organization: Max Planck Institute for Developmental Biology. Publication: Structural basis for the Nanos-mediated recruitment of the CCR4-NOT complex and translational repression. Bhandari D, Raisch T, Weichenrieder O, Jonas S, Izaurralde E. Genes Dev. 2014 Apr 15;28(8):888-901. doi: 10.1101/gad.237289.113. PubMed 24736845.
Backbone
  Vector backbone: Unknown
  Vector type: Mammalian Expression
Growth in bacteria
  Bacterial resistance: Kanamycin, 50 μg/mL
  Growth temperature: 37°C
  Growth strain: DH5alpha
  Copy number: High Copy
Gene/Insert
  Gene/Insert name: HsNanos3
  Species: H. sapiens (human)
  Entrez Gene: NANOS3 (a.k.a. NANOS1L, NOS3, ZC2HC12C)
  Cloning method: Unknown
Terms and licenses: Academic/Nonprofit Terms; Industry Terms: Not Available to Industry
Depositor comments: synthesized DNA from GeneArt. Codon optimized for Expression in human cells. Plasmids from this collection were made available to the research community and donated after the lab closed. Please note that the sequence provided by the depositing laboratory may be theoretical/predicted or based on Sanger sequencing results. There may be discrepancies between sequencing results obtained by Addgene and the depositor sequence. If an Addgene verified sequence is not available, please contact before placing your order to request that our lab fully sequence the plasmid.
How to cite: pT7-EGFP-C1-HsNanos3_P was a gift from Elisa Izaurralde (Addgene plasmid # 147203 ; http://n2t.net/addgene:147203 ; RRID:Addgene_147203)
